Addgene plasmid #72529: pJK606
Purpose: Produces Acetobacter aceti 1023 formylglycinamidine ribonucleotide synthetase small subunit (AaPurS); glutaminase subunit (AaPurQ); large subunit with C-terminal His6 tag (AaPurLH6)
Depositing lab: T. J. Kappock. Depositing organization: Purdue University.
Backbone
  Vector backbone: pET23a
  Backbone size w/o insert (bp): 3666
  Total vector size (bp): 6732
  Vector type: Bacterial Expression
Growth in bacteria
  Bacterial resistance: Ampicillin, 100 μg/mL
  Growth temperature: 37°C
  Growth strain: DH5alpha
  Copy number: High Copy
Gene/Insert 1
  Gene/Insert name: formylglycinamidine ribonucleotide synthetase, small subunit (alt names: purS; AZ09_06375)
  Species: Acetobacter aceti 1023
  Mutation: synthetic gene
  GenBank ID: KDE20458
  Promoter: T7
  Cloning method: Restriction Enzyme; 5′ cloning site NdeI (not destroyed); 3′ cloning site n/a (unknown if destroyed)
  Sequencing primers: 5′ T7 promoter; 3′ n/a
Gene/Insert 2
  Gene/Insert name: formylglycinamidine ribonucleotide synthetase, glutaminase subunit (alt names: purQ; AZ09_06385)
  Species: Acetobacter aceti 1023
  GenBank ID: KDE20460
  Promoter: n/a
  Cloning method: Unknown
  Sequencing primers: 5′ n./a; 3′ n/a
Gene/Insert 3
  Gene/Insert name: formylglycinamidine ribonucleotide synthetase, large subunit (alt names: purL; AZ09_06390)
  Species: Acetobacter aceti 1023
  GenBank ID: KDE20461
  Promoter: n/a
  Tag / fusion protein: His6 (C terminal on backbone)
  Cloning method: Restriction Enzyme; 5′ cloning site n/a (unknown if destroyed); 3′ cloning site XhoI (not destroyed)
  Sequencing primers: 5′ n/a; 3′ T7 terminator
Terms and licenses: Academic/Nonprofit Terms; Industry Terms: Not Available to Industry
Depositor comments: Three overlapping genes in one operon
How to cite: pJK606 was a gift from T. J. Kappock (Addgene plasmid # 72529 ; http://n2t.net/addgene:72529 ; RRID:Addgene_72529)
