[The description below was written by a language model from this plasmid's Addgene catalogue record and pLannotate feature annotations shown in this document.]
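Description:
pJK606 is a bacterial expression plasmid built on the pET23a backbone that co-produces the three subunits of formylglycinamidine ribonucleotide (FGAM) synthetase from Acetobacter aceti 1023. It is about 6.7 kb and is propagated in E. coli from a ColE1/pMB1-type origin with ampicillin selection through the β-lactamase gene. The catalogue lists it as high copy, although the annotation also detects a rop gene and the pBR322 bom region, which are usually associated with moderated copy number. An f1 origin is present as well, allowing single-stranded DNA production.

The payload is a single operon placed between the NdeI and XhoI sites and driven by the T7 promoter with the phage T7 gene 10 ribosome binding site, ending at the T7 terminator. It encodes, in order, the small subunit PurS (recorded as a synthetic gene), the glutaminase subunit PurQ and the large subunit PurL. The depositor notes that the three genes overlap within one operon, so the downstream genes have no promoters of their own. PurL reads into the backbone-encoded C-terminal His6 tag, so the large subunit, and potentially any associated partners, can be recovered by metal-affinity chromatography.

The automated feature table identifies purQ and most of purL by homology but does not call purS, which presumably lies in the unannotated stretch between the RBS and purQ. The short "SET1" fragment it reports is probably a spurious match. In the complex, PurQ releases ammonia from glutamine, PurL uses it in the ATP-dependent conversion of FGAR to FGAM, and PurS associates with these subunits. Because transcription depends on T7 RNA polymerase, expression requires a host that supplies that enzyme. The plasmid suits production of the enzyme for biochemical or structural study of purine biosynthesis.
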