Features (pLannotate 1.2.2; 14 found; start..end, strand, type, name):
     26..73      -  terminator     T7 terminator: transcription terminator for bacteriophage T7 RNA polymerase
     81..130     -  CDS            SET1 (fragment): solubility-enhancement tag derived from T7 phage gene 10B
    140..157     -  CDS            9xHis (fragment): 9xHis affinity tag
    332..2347    -  CDS            purL (fragment): PURL_BACSU - Experimental evidence at protein level: Swiss-Prot protein existence level 1. Part of the phosphoribosylformylglycinamidine synthase complex involved in the purines biosynthetic pathway. Catalyzes the ATP-dependent conversion of formylglycinamide ribonucleotide (FGAR) and glutamine to yield formylglycinamidine ribonucleotide (FGAM) and glutamate. The FGAM synthase complex is composed of three subunits. PurQ produces an ammonia molecule by converting glutamine to glutamate. PurL transfers the ammonia molecule to FGAR to form FGAM in an ATP- dependent manner. PurS interacts with Pur
   2395..3054    -  CDS            purQ: PURQ_SYNY3 - Experimental evidence at protein level: Swiss-Prot protein existence level 1. Part of the phosphoribosylformylglycinamidine synthase complex involved in the purines biosynthetic pathway. Catalyzes the ATP-dependent conversion of formylglycinamide ribonucleotide (FGAR) and glutamine to yield formylglycinamidine ribonucleotide (FGAM) and glutamate. The FGAM synthase complex is composed of three subunits. PurQ produces an ammonia molecule by converting glutamine to glutamate. PurL transfers the ammonia molecule to FGAR to form FGAM in an ATP- dependent manner. PurS interacts with Pur
   3313..3335    -  RBS            RBS: efficient ribosome binding site from bacteriophage T7 gene 10 (Olins and Rangwala, 1989)
   3367..3385    -  promoter       T7 promoter: promoter for bacteriophage T7 RNA polymerase
   3497..3877    -  CDS            YPB1_ECOLX: Protein predicted: Swiss-Prot protein existence level 4. From Escherichia coli.
   3894..4085    +  CDS            rop: Rop protein, which maintains plasmids at low copy number; rop
   4187..4329    +  misc_feature   bom: basis of mobility region from pBR322
   4515..5103    -  rep_origin     ori: high-copy-number ColE1/pMB1/pBR322/pUC origin of replication
   5274..6134    -  CDS            AmpR: β-lactamase; bla; confers resistance to ampicillin, carbenicillin, and related antibiotics
   6135..6239    -  promoter       AmpR promoter: bla
   6266..6721    -  rep_origin     f1 ori (sequence partly withheld): f1 bacteriophage origin of replication; arrow indicates direction of (+) strand synthesis
>Addgene plasmid #72529 | pJK606 | depositor full sequence | sequence record 132617 | pJK606 sequence 6732 bps
ATCCGGATATAGTTCCTCCTTTCAGCAAAAAACCCCTCAAGACCCGTTTAGAGGCCCCAAGGGGTTATGC
TAGTTATTGCTCAGCGGTGGCAGCAGCCAACTCAGCTTCCTTTCGGGCTTTGTTAGCAGCCGGATCTCAG
TGGTGGTGGTGGTGGTGCTCGAGTTAGTTGCCCATCAGCATCGGGAAAAATGCTTCATGGGCCGTTTTTA
GGCGTGCTGCGGATATGGTGACGCCGCTGGGCAGAATCAAATCATTTCCGCCTGAGCGGGCAATAATGCG
TGCAGGCACACCAGCTGCCTGAGCGCGTTCGCACAGGGCTTTGCCGTTTGCTACACAAGCCAGATAGCGG
GCCTGATCTTCACCAAACCAGAAGGCTTCTGGCCGGATACCGGAATCTGGGCTTTCCAGCTCACATCCAA
TGCCACTTGCCATCACCATTTCTGCGGCGGCAACCATAATGCCACCGTCAGCAATGTCATGGCATGCGGT
AATGGTGCCATCCAGAATGGCGCTGCGTACAAAGTCACCATTGCGTTTTTCGGCAACCAGATCGACCGGC
GGCGGTGCACCAGCTTCCTGACCCAGAATTTCACGCAGCCAGATGGTCTGGCCGAGCTCACCCTTGGTTT
CACCAATCAGCACCACGTCAGATTCTGGCTGCATGCCAAGGCCAACAGCCTTGTTCACATCATCCAGAAC
GCCCAAGGCGCCAATGGCGGGTGTGGGCAGAATGGCGGTGGTGGAGCCATCTGGGTTTCGTGTTTCATTA
TAAAGAGACACGTTGCCGCTCACGACCGGGAAATCCAGCGCTGTACAGGCTTCCCCCATACCTTCAACCG
CAGCCACAAACTGGCCCATGATTTCGGGTTTTTCCGGGTTGGCGAAGTTCAGGTTATCCGTTACGGCCAG
CGGGCGTGCGCCAGTAGCTGTTAGGTTACGCCATGCTTCTGCAACAGCTTGTGCGCCACCTGTTTTGGGG
TCTGCCTGACAGTAACGCGGGGTGCAATCTGTGGTGATGGCCAGACCAATGTCTGTATCTTCCACCTTCA
CAATGGCAGCATCAGCAGCACCCGGACGGCGGACTGTCTGCCCCCCTACAGTGCTGTCATACTGGTTCCA
TACCCATGCGCGGGAGGCCAGATCTGGCGAACCAACCAGCTTCAGTAACGTGGCATCCAAAGAAAGCGGT
GCATGCACGCCTTCTAGCGGAGCCGGCGCCTTGGGTGGTGTTGCGGGCCGATCGTAAATAGGGGCCTGTT
CTGCCAATGGGTCCAGCGGAATATCGGCTTCCAACTGTCCTTTGTGCTTGACGACGATGTGGCCGGTATC
TGTCAGATGCCCAATAATGGCAAAATCCAGTTCCCATTTTTCAAAGATCTTGCGGGCCACGTCTGTCCGG
TCAGGGCGCAGCACCATCAGCATGCGTTCCTGGCTTTCAGACAGCATCATTTCATAAGCCGTCATGTTCG
GCTCACGCTGGGGCACGGCATCCAGATCAAGCTCAATGCCCACACCGCCCTTGCCTGCCATTTCCACGGA
AGAAGATGTCAGACCCGCAGCGCCCATGTCCTGAATGGCGATAATGGCATCTGTTGCCATCAGTTCCAGA
CAGGCTTCAATCAGAAGCTTTTCAATAAAGGGGTCACCCACCTGTACCGTGGGGCGCTTGGAAAGGGCAT
CTTCATCAAACTCGGCGGAAGACATGGTGGCACCATGAATGCCATCACGCCCTGTGCGGGAGCCCACGTA
AACAACCGGGTTGCCAACACCTGCCGCAGCCGAAAGGAAGATACGGTCCTTACGGGCCAAACCAACCGTC
ATGGCGTTTACCAGCGGGTTGCCATCATAGGCCGGGTGGAAGTTGATTTCCCCGCCTACGGTGGGCACGC
CAACACAGTTGCCATAGCCGCCAATACCACGCACCACGCCATCAATCACGCGGCGGGTAACGGGGTTTTC
GGGGCTGCCAAAACGCAGGGCGTTCAAGTTGGCAATGGGGCGTGCGCCCATGGTGAACACATCGCGCAGA
ATGCCCCCCACACCCGTGGCCGCACCCTGATAGGGTTCGATAAAGGATGGGTGGTTATGGCTTTCCATCT
TGAAGATGGCGGCATAGCCCTGCCCAATATCCACCACACCAGCATTTTCACCGGGGCCATGAATAACCCA
CGGCGCCTTGGTTGGCAGCGTGCGCAGCCACTTGCGGGAAGATTTGTAGGAGCAGTGTTCCGACCACATC
ACAGAGAACACGCCCAGCTCTGTCAGGCTGGGGGTGCGGCCCATAATGGACAGCACACGACCGTATTCCT
CAGATGTCAGCCCGAATTCACGGGCAAGGGATTCATCAACGGTTACAGGCTTATTCACCGGACTACAGCC
TCCACCAGACCTTGGAACAATGGCAGACCATCTTCCCCACCCATGAGAGGATCAACCAGATCTTCTGGAT
GAGGCATCATGCCGCAAATGCGTTTGTTTTCGCTCAGAATACCCGCAATGCTGTTGATGCTGCCATTGGG
GTTGCTGATGGCATCATCAGCCTGCACATTGCCTTTGGCATCGGCATAGTGGAAAGCCACAAGACCTTCA
CCTTCAAGCCGTTCCAGCGTGGCGATATCTGCCGTGTAATTGCCATCACCATGGGCCAGAGGGGTGCGGA
AAACATCACCCTTCTTCCACTTGTGAGTGAAAGGTGTGTTCTCTGCTTCCACCTTCAGGTAGCAATCCTG
AGAGAGAAAGCGCAGGTTGGCGTTGCGCAACAGAGCACCGGGCAGAAGCCCTGTTTCCGTTAAAATCTGG
AAGCCGTTGCACACACCCAAAATATGGCCACCCTTTTGGGCAAAGGCTTTGATAGCCGCCATGATGGGAG
AATGCGCTGCCATGGCACCACAGCGCAGATAATCGCCATAGCTGAAACCACCTGGCAGCACGACTAGATC
GGTATCTCCCAGATCTGTTTCATGGTGCCAGATCATGCGCGGGGCCTGCCCTGTAACGCGCTTGAGGGCA
ATGGCCATATCGCGCTCCCGGTTGGTACCGGGGAATACGATAATTGCTGCTTTCATTCCACCACCTCTAC
AGAGTAATCTTCAATCACCAGGTTGGCTAGCAGATCACGCGCCATGGCATCGGCCTTTTTCTGGGCTTCC
TCGGCTTTGGCACCCGGCAGATCCAGTTCAATCACCTTACCCACGCGCACATCGTGCACGCCTTCAAAAC
CAAGTGTCTGCAATGCGTGGCTGATGGCCTTGCCCTGCGGGTCCAGAACACCGTCCTTCAGCATGACGGT
TACACGTACCTTCATATGTATATCTCCTTCTTAAAGTTAAACAAAATTATTTCTAGAGGGAAACCGTTGT
GGTCTCCCTATAGTGAGTCGTATTAATTTCGCGGGATCGAGATCTCGGGCAGCGTTGGGTCCTGGCCACG
GGTGCGCATGATCGTGCTCCTGTCGTTGAGGACCCGGCTAGGCTGGCGGGGTTGCCTTACTGGTTAGCAG
AATGAATCACCGATACGCGAGCGAACGTGAAGCGACTGCTGCTGCAAAACGTCTGCGACCTGAGCAACAA
CATGAATGGTCTTCGGTTTCCGTGTTTCGTAAAGTCTGGAAACGCGGAAGTCAGCGCCCTGCACCATTAT
GTTCCGGATCTGCATCGCAGGATGCTGCTGGCTACCCTGTGGAACACCTACATCTGTATTAACGAAGCGC
TGGCATTGACCCTGAGTGATTTTTCTCTGGTCCCGCCGCATCCATACCGCCAGTTGTTTACCCTCACAAC
GTTCCAGTAACCGGGCATGTTCATCATCAGTAACCCGTATCGTGAGCATCCTCTCTCGTTTCATCGGTAT
CATTACCCCCATGAACAGAAATCCCCCTTACACGGAGGCATCAGTGACCAAACAGGAAAAAACCGCCCTT
AACATGGCCCGCTTTATCAGAAGCCAGACATTAACGCTTCTGGAGAAACTCAACGAGCTGGACGCGGATG
AACAGGCAGACATCTGTGAATCGCTTCACGACCACGCTGATGAGCTTTACCGCAGCTGCCTCGCGCGTTT
CGGTGATGACGGTGAAAACCTCTGACACATGCAGCTCCCGGAGACGGTCACAGCTTGTCTGTAAGCGGAT
GCCGGGAGCAGACAAGCCCGTCAGGGCGCGTCAGCGGGTGTTGGCGGGTGTCGGGGCGCAGCCATGACCC
AGTCACGTAGCGATAGCGGAGTGTATACTGGCTTAACTATGCGGCATCAGAGCAGATTGTACTGAGAGTG
CACCATATATGCGGTGTGAAATACCGCACAGATGCGTAAGGAGAAAATACCGCATCAGGCGCTCTTCCGC
TTCCTCGCTCACTGACTCGCTGCGCTCGGTCGTTCGGCTGCGGCGAGCGGTATCAGCTCACTCAAAGGCG
GTAATACGGTTATCCACAGAATCAGGGGATAACGCAGGAAAGAACATGTGAGCAAAAGGCCAGCAAAAGG
CCAGGAACCGTAAAAAGGCCGCGTTGCTGGCGTTTTTCCATAGGCTCCGCCCCCCTGACGAGCATCACAA
AAATCGACGCTCAAGTCAGAGGTGGCGAAACCCGACAGGACTATAAAGATACCAGGCGTTTCCCCCTGGA
AGCTCCCTCGTGCGCTCTCCTGTTCCGACCCTGCCGCTTACCGGATACCTGTCCGCCTTTCTCCCTTCGG
GAAGCGTGGCGCTTTCTCATAGCTCACGCTGTAGGTATCTCAGTTCGGTGTAGGTCGTTCGCTCCAAGCT
GGGCTGTGTGCACGAACCCCCCGTTCAGCCCGACCGCTGCGCCTTATCCGGTAACTATCGTCTTGAGTCC
AACCCGGTAAGACACGACTTATCGCCACTGGCAGCAGCCACTGGTAACAGGATTAGCAGAGCGAGGTATG
TAGGCGGTGCTACAGAGTTCTTGAAGTGGTGGCCTAACTACGGCTACACTAGAAGGACAGTATTTGGTAT
CTGCGCTCTGCTGAAGCCAGTTACCTTCGGAAAAAGAGTTGGTAGCTCTTGATCCGGCAAACAAACCACC
GCTGGTAGCGGTGGTTTTTTTGTTTGCAAGCAGCAGATTACGCGCAGAAAAAAAGGATCTCAAGAAGATC
CTTTGATCTTTTCTACGGGGTCTGACGCTCAGTGGAACGAAAACTCACGTTAAGGGATTTTGGTCATGAG
ATTATCAAAAAGGATCTTCACCTAGATCCTTTTAAATTAAAAATGAAGTTTTAAATCAATCTAAAGTATA
TATGAGTAAACTTGGTCTGACAGTTACCAATGCTTAATCAGTGAGGCACCTATCTCAGCGATCTGTCTAT
TTCGTTCATCCATAGTTGCCTGACTCCCCGTCGTGTAGATAACTACGATACGGGAGGGCTTACCATCTGG
CCCCAGTGCTGCAATGATACCGCGAGACCCACGCTCACCGGCTCCAGATTTATCAGCAATAAACCAGCCA
GCCGGAAGGGCCGAGCGCAGAAGTGGTCCTGCAACTTTATCCGCCTCCATCCAGTCTATTAATTGTTGCC
GGGAAGCTAGAGTAAGTAGTTCGCCAGTTAATAGTTTGCGCAACGTTGTTGCCATTGCTGCAGGCATCGT
GGTGTCACGCTCGTCGTTTGGTATGGCTTCATTCAGCTCCGGTTCCCAACGATCAAGGCGAGTTACATGA
TCCCCCATGTTGTGCAAAAAAGCGGTTAGCTCCTTCGGTCCTCCGATCGTTGTCAGAAGTAAGTTGGCCG
CAGTGTTATCACTCATGGTTATGGCAGCACTGCATAATTCTCTTACTGTCATGCCATCCGTAAGATGCTT
TTCTGTGACTGGTGAGTACTCAACCAAGTCATTCTGAGAATAGTGTATGCGGCGACCGAGTTGCTCTTGC
CCGGCGTCAATACGGGATAATACCGCGCCACATAGCAGAACTTTAAAAGTGCTCATCATTGGAAAACGTT
CTTCGGGGCGAAAACTCTCAAGGATCTTACCGCTGTTGAGATCCAGTTCGATGTAACCCACTCGTGCACC
CAACTGATCTTCAGCATCTTTTACTTTCACCAGCGTTTCTGGGTGAGCAAAAACAGGAAGGCAAAATGCC
GCAAAAAAGGGAATAAGGGCGACACGGAAATGTTGAATACTCATACTCTTCCTTTTTCAATATTATTGAA
GCATTTATCAGGGTTATTGTCTCATGAGCGGATACATATTTGAATGTATTTAGAAAAATAAACAAATAGG
GGTTCCGCGCACATTTCCCCGAAAAGTGCCACCTGAAATTGTAAACGTTAATATTTTGTTAAAATTCGCG
TTAAATTTTTGTTAAATCAGCTCATTTTTTAACCAATAGGCCGAAATCGGCAAAATCCCTTATAAATCAA
AAGAATAGACCGAGATAGGGT
[37 nt withheld, positions 6392-6428]
AAAGAACGTGGACTCCAACGTCAAAGG
[49 nt withheld, positions 6456-6504]
T
[91 nt withheld, positions 6506-6596]
G
[124 nt withheld, positions 6598-6721]
CCCATTCGCCA
