>Addgene plasmid #72529 | pJK606 | addgene partial sequence | sequence record 141143 | T7 5'-TAATACGACTCACTATAGGG-3'
TTTTGTTTAACTTTAAGAAGGAGATATACATATGAAGGTACGTGTAACCGTCATGCTGAAGGACGGTGTT
CTGGACCCGCAGGGCAAGGCCATCAGCCACGCATTGCAGACACTTGGTTTTGAAGGCGTGCACGATGTGC
GCGTGGGTAAGGTGATTGAACTGGATCTGCCGGGTGCCAAAGCCGAGGAAGCCCAGAAAAAGGCCGATGC
CATGGCGCGTGATCTGCTAGCCAACCTGGTGATTGAAGATTACTCTGTAGAGGTGGTGGAATGAAAGCAG
CAATTATCGTATTCCCCGGTACCAACCGGGAGCGCGATATGGCCATTGCCCTCAAGCGCGTTACAGGGCA
GGCCCCGCGCATGATCTGGCACCATGAAACAGATCTGGGAGATACCGATCTAGTCGTGCTGCCAGGTGGT
TTCAGCTATGGCGATTATCTGCGCTGTGGTGCCATGGCAGCGCATTCTCCCATCATGGCGGCTATCAAAG
CCTTTGCCCAAAAGGGTGGCCATATTTTGGGTGTGTGCAACGGCTTCCAGATTTTAACGGAAACAGGGCT
TCTGCCCGGTGCTCTGTTGCGCAACGCCAACCTGCGCTTTCTCTCTCAGGATTGCTACCTGAAGGTGGAA
GCAGAGAACACACCTTTCACTCACAAGTGGAAGAAGGGTGATGTTTTCCGCACCCCTCTGGCCCATGGTG
ATGGCAATTACACGGCAGATATCGCCACGCTGGAACGGCTTGAAGGTGAAGGTCTTGTGGCTTTCCACTA
TGCCGATGCCAAAGGCAATGTGCAGGCTGATGATGCCATCAGCAACCCCAATGGCAGCATCAACAGCATT
GCGGG
