>Addgene plasmid #72529 | pJK606 | addgene partial sequence | sequence record 141144 | T7term 5'-GCTAGTTATTGCTCAGCGG-3'
TTTGTTAGCAGCCGGATCTCAGTGGTGGTGGTGGTGGTGCTCGAGTGAGTTGCCCATCAGCATCGGGAAA
AATGCTTCATGGGCCGTTTTTAGGCGTGCTGCGGATATGGTGACGCCGCTGGGCAGAATCAAATCATTTC
CGCCTGAGCGGGCAATAATGCGTGCAGGCACACCAGCTGCCTGAGCGCGTTCGCACAGGGCTTTGCCGTT
TGCTACACAAGCCAGATAGCGGGCCTGATCTTCACCAAACCAGAAGGCTTCTGGCCGGATACCGGAATCT
GGGCTTTCCAGCTCACATCCAATGCCACTTGCCATCACCATTTCTGCGGCGGCAACCATAATGCCACCGT
CAGCAATGTCATGGCATGCGGTAATGGTGCCATCCAGAATGGCGCTGCGTACAAAGTCACCATTGCGTTT
TTCGGCAACCAGATCGACCGGCGGCGGTGCACCAGCTTCCTGACCCAGAATTTCACGCAGCCAGATGGTC
TGGCCGAGCTCACCCTTGGTTTCACCAATCAGCACCACGTCAGATTCTGGCTGCATGCCAAGGCCAACAG
CCTTGTTCACATCATCCAGAACGCCCAAGGCGCCAATGGCGGGTGTGGGCAGAATGGCGGTGGTGGAGCC
ATCTGGGTTTCGTGTTTCATTATAAAGAGACACGTTGCCGCTCACGACCGGGAAATCCAGCGCTGTACAG
GCTTCCCCCATACCTTCAACCGCAGCCACAAACTGGCCCATGATTTCGGGTTTTTCCGGGTTGGCGAAGT
TCAGGTTATCCGTTACGGCCAGCGGGCGTGCGCCAGTAGCTGTTAGGTTACGCCATGCTTCTGCAACAGC
TTGTGCGCCACCTGTTTTGGGGTCTGCCTGACAGTAACGCGGGGTGCAATCTGTGGTGATGGCCAGACCA
ATGTCTGTATCTTCCACCTTCACAATGGCAGCATCAGCAGCACCCGGACGGCGG
